Features (pLannotate 1.2.2; 10 found; start..end, strand, type, name):
    121..213     +  CDS            lacI (fragment): lac repressor; lacI; The lac repressor binds to the lac operator to inhibit transcription in E. coli. This inhibition can be relieved by adding lactose or isopropyl-β-D-thiogalactopyranoside (IPTG).
    268..295     -  terminator     rrnB T2 terminator: transcription terminator T2 from the E. coli rrnB gene
    427..470     +  terminator     rrnB T1 terminator: Escherichia coli rrnB; transcription terminator T1 from the E. coli rrnB gene
    517..553     -  CDS            lacZα (fragment): LacZα fragment of β-galactosidase; lacZ fragment
    569..668     +  protein_bind   attL1: mutant version of attL; recombination site for the Gateway® LR reaction LR Clonase™
    674..2176    +  CDS            SLC2A5: GTR5_HUMAN - Also known as GLUT5 From Homo sapiens (Human).
   2181..2280    -  protein_bind   attL2: mutant version of attL; recombination site for the Gateway® LR reaction LR Clonase™
   2298..2316    -  promoter       T7 promoter: promoter for bacteriophage T7 RNA polymerase
   2450..3259    +  CDS            KanR: aminoglycoside phosphotransferase; aph(3')-Ia; confers resistance to kanamycin in bacteria or G418 (Geneticin®) in eukaryotes
   3406..3994    +  rep_origin     ori: high-copy-number ColE1/pMB1/pBR322/pUC origin of replication
>Addgene plasmid | pDONR221-SLC2A5_STOP | analyzer sequence | sequence record 312446
CTTTCCTGCGTTATCCCCTGATTCTGTGGATAACCGTATTACCGCCTTTGAGTGAGCTGATACCGCTCGC
CGCAGCCGAACGACCGAGCGCAGCGAGTCAGTGAGCGAGGAAGCGGAAGAGCGCCCAATACGCAAACCGC
CTCTCCCCGCGCGTTGGCCGATTCATTAATGCAGCTGGCACGACAGGTTTCCCGACTGGAAAGCGGGCAG
TGAGCGCAACGCAATTAATACGCGTACCGCTAGCCAGGAAGAGTTTGTAGAAACGCAAAAAGGCCATCCG
TCAGGATGGCCTTCTGCTTAGTTTGATGCCTGGCAGTTTATGGCGGGCGTCCTGCCCGCCACCCTCCGGG
CCGTTGCTTCACAACGTTCAAATCCGCTCCCGGCGGATTTGTCCTACTCAGGAGAGCGTTCACCGACAAA
CAACAGATAAAACGAAAGGCCCAGTCTTCCGACTGAGCCTTTCGTTTTATTTGATGCCTGGCAGTTCCCT
ACTCTCGCGTTAACGCTAGCATGGATGTTTTCCCAGTCACGACGTTGTAAAACGACGGCCAGTCTTAAGC
TCGGGCCCCAAATAATGATTTTATTTTGACTGATAGTGACCTGTTCGTTGCAACACATTGATGAGCAATG
CTTTTTTATAATGCCAACTTTGTACAAAAAAGCAGGCTCCACCATGGAGCAGCAGGACCAGAGCATGAAG
GAGGGCCGGCTGACCCTGGTGCTGGCCCTGGCCACACTGATCGCAGCCTTCGGCAGCTCATTTCAATACG
GGTACAATGTCGCGGCCGTGAATTCCCCTGCCCTGCTGATGCAGCAGTTCTATAACGAGACCTACTATGG
CCGGACAGGCGAGTTCATGGAGGATTTTCCACTGACCCTGCTGTGGAGCGTGACAGTGTCCATGTTCCCA
TTTGGCGGCTTCATCGGATCCCTGCTGGTGGGACCACTGGTGAATAAGTTTGGCAGAAAGGGCGCCCTGC
TGTTCAACAATATCTTTTCTATCGTGCCTGCCATCCTGATGGGCTGCTCTAGGGTGGCCACCAGCTTTGA
GCTGATCATCATCAGCAGGCTGCTGGTGGGAATCTGTGCAGGCGTGTCTAGCAACGTGGTGCCAATGTAT
CTGGGCGAGCTGGCACCAAAGAATCTGAGGGGCGCCCTGGGAGTGGTGCCACAGCTGTTCATCACCGTGG
GCATCCTGGTGGCCCAGATCTTTGGCCTGCGCAACCTGCTGGCCAATGTGGACGGATGGCCAATCCTGCT
GGGACTGACAGGAGTGCCTGCCGCCCTGCAGCTGCTGCTGCTGCCATTCTTTCCCGAGAGCCCTCGGTAC
CTGCTGATCCAGAAGAAGGACGAGGCAGCAGCCAAGAAGGCCCTGCAGACCCTGAGAGGATGGGACTCCG
TGGATAGGGAGGTGGCAGAGATCAGACAGGAGGATGAGGCAGAGAAGGCAGCAGGCTTCATCTCTGTGCT
GAAGCTGTTTAGGATGCGCAGCCTGAGGTGGCAGCTGCTGTCCATCATCGTGCTGATGGGAGGACAGCAG
CTGTCTGGAGTGAACGCCATCTACTATTACGCCGACCAGATCTATCTGAGCGCCGGAGTGCCAGAGGAGC
ACGTGCAGTACGTGACCGCAGGAACAGGAGCAGTGAACGTGGTCATGACCTTCTGCGCCGTGTTTGTGGT
GGAGCTGCTGGGCCGGAGACTGCTGCTGCTGCTGGGCTTCTCTATCTGTCTGATCGCATGCTGCGTGCTG
ACCGCCGCCCTGGCCCTGCAGGATACAGTGAGCTGGATGCCATATATCTCCATCGTGTGCGTGATCTCTT
ACGTGATCGGACACGCACTGGGACCAAGCCCAATCCCTGCCCTGCTGATCACCGAGATCTTCCTGCAGTC
CTCTAGGCCATCCGCCTTTATGGTGGGAGGATCCGTGCACTGGCTGTCTAACTTCACAGTGGGCCTGATC
TTCCCTTTTATCCAGGAGGGCCTGGGCCCATATAGCTTCATCGTGTTTGCCGTGATCTGTCTGCTGACCA
CAATCTACATCTTTCTGATCGTGCCCGAGACCAAGGCCAAGACATTCATCGAGATCAACCAGATCTTTAC
CAAGATGAATAAGGTGTCCGAGGTGTACCCTGAGAAGGAGGAGCTGAAGGAGCTGCCCCCTGTGACATCT
GAGCAGTAAGACCCAGCTTTCTTGTACAAAGTTGGCATTATAAGAAAGCATTGCTTATCAATTTGTTGCA
ACGAACAGGTCACTATCAGTCAAAATAAAATCATTATTTGCCATCCAGCTGATATCCCCTATAGTGAGTC
GTATTACATGGTCATAGCTGTTTCCTGGCAGCTCTGGCCCGTGTCTCAAAATCTCTGATGTTACATTGCA
CAAGATAAAATAATATCATCATGAACAATAAAACTGTCTGCTTACATAAACAGTAATACAAGGGGTGTTA
TGAGCCATATTCAACGGGAAACGTCGAGGCCGCGATTAAATTCCAACATGGATGCTGATTTATATGGGTA
TAAATGGGCTCGCGATAATGTCGGGCAATCAGGTGCGACAATCTATCGCTTGTATGGGAAGCCCGATGCG
CCAGAGTTGTTTCTGAAACATGGCAAAGGTAGCGTTGCCAATGATGTTACAGATGAGATGGTCAGACTAA
ACTGGCTGACGGAATTTATGCCTCTTCCGACCATCAAGCATTTTATCCGTACTCCTGATGATGCATGGTT
ACTCACCACTGCGATCCCCGGAAAAACAGCATTCCAGGTATTAGAAGAATATCCTGATTCAGGTGAAAAT
ATTGTTGATGCGCTGGCAGTGTTCCTGCGCCGGTTGCATTCGATTCCTGTTTGTAATTGTCCTTTTAACA
GCGATCGCGTATTTCGTCTCGCTCAGGCGCAATCACGAATGAATAACGGTTTGGTTGATGCGAGTGATTT
TGATGACGAGCGTAATGGCTGGCCTGTTGAACAAGTCTGGAAAGAAATGCATAAACTTTTGCCATTCTCA
CCGGATTCAGTCGTCACTCATGGTGATTTCTCACTTGATAACCTTATTTTTGACGAGGGGAAATTAATAG
GTTGTATTGATGTTGGACGAGTCGGAATCGCAGACCGATACCAGGATCTTGCCATCCTATGGAACTGCCT
CGGTGAGTTTTCTCCTTCATTACAGAAACGGCTTTTTCAAAAATATGGTATTGATAATCCTGATATGAAT
AAATTGCAGTTTCATTTGATGCTCGATGAGTTTTTCTAATCAGAATTGGTTAATTGGTTGTAACACTGGC
AGAGCATTACGCTGACTTGACGGGACGGCGCAAGCTCATGACCAAAATCCCTTAACGTGAGTTACGCGTC
GTTCCACTGAGCGTCAGACCCCGTAGAAAAGATCAAAGGATCTTCTTGAGATCCTTTTTTTCTGCGCGTA
ATCTGCTGCTTGCAAACAAAAAAACCACCGCTACCAGCGGTGGTTTGTTTGCCGGATCAAGAGCTACCAA
CTCTTTTTCCGAAGGTAACTGGCTTCAGCAGAGCGCAGATACCAAATACTGTTCTTCTAGTGTAGCCGTA
GTTAGGCCACCACTTCAAGAACTCTGTAGCACCGCCTACATACCTCGCTCTGCTAATCCTGTTACCAGTG
GCTGCTGCCAGTGGCGATAAGTCGTGTCTTACCGGGTTGGACTCAAGACGATAGTTACCGGATAAGGCGC
AGCGGTCGGGCTGAACGGGGGGTTCGTGCACACAGCCCAGCTTGGAGCGAACGACCTACACCGAACTGAG
ATACCTACAGCGTGAGCTATGAGAAAGCGCCACGCTTCCCGAAGGGAGAAAGGCGGACAGGTATCCGGTA
AGCGGCAGGGTCGGAACAGGAGAGCGCACGAGGGAGCTTCCAGGGGGAAACGCCTGGTATCTTTATAGTC
CTGTCGGGTTTCGCCACCTCTGACTTGAGCGTCGATTTTTGTGATGCTCGTCAGGGGGGCGGAGCCTATG
GAAAAACGCCAGCAACGCGGCCTTTTTACGGTTCCTGGCCTTTTGCTGGCCTTTTGCTCACATGTT
